>Addgene plasmid #233076 | pHR-Flag-IF1-Fibcon-icam | addgene full sequence | sequence record 473799 | Addgene NGS Result
CGATACCGTCGACCTCGAGGGAATTAATTCGAGCTCGGTACCTTTAAGACCAATGACTTACAAGGCAGCT
GTAGATCTTAGCCACTTTTTAAAAGAAAAGGGGGGACTGGAAGGGCTAATTCACTCCCAACGAAGACAAG
ATCTGCTTTTTGCTTGTACTGGGTCTCTCTGGTTAGACCAGATCTGAGCCTGGGAGCTCTCTGGCTAACT
AGGGAACCCACTGCTTAAGCCTCAATAAAGCTTGCCTTGAGTGCTTCAAGTAGTGTGTGCCCGTCTGTTG
TGTGACTCTGGTAACTAGAGATCCCTCAGACCCTTTTAGTCAGTGTGGAAAATCTCTAGCAGCATCTAGA
ATTAATTCCGTGTATTCTATAGTGTCACCTAAATCGTATGTGTATGATACATAAGGTTATGTATTAATTG
TAGCCGCGTTCTAACGACAATATGTACAAGCCTAATTGTGTAGCATCTGGCTTACTGAAGCAGACCCTAT
CATCTCTCTCGTAAACTGCCGTCAGAGTCGGTTTGGTTGGACGAACCTTCTGAGTTTCTGGTAACGCCGT
CCCGCACCCGGAAATGGTCAGCGAACCAATCAGCAGGGTCATCGCTAGCCAGATCCTCTACGCCGGACGC
ATCGTGGCCGGCATCACCGGCGCCACAGGTGCGGTTGCTGGCGCCTATATCGCCGACATCACCGATGGGG
AAGATCGGGCTCGCCACTTCGGGCTCATGAGCGCTTGTTTCGGCGTGGGTATGGTGGCAGGCCCCGTGGC
CGGGGGACTGTTGGGCGCCATCTCCTTGCATGCACCATTCCTTGCGGCGGCGGTGCTCAACGGCCTCAAC
CTACTACTGGGCTGCTTCCTAATGCAGGAGTCGCATAAGGGAGAGCGTCGAATGGTGCACTCTCAGTACA
ATCTGCTCTGATGCCGCATAGTTAAGCCAGCCCCGACACCCGCCAACACCCGCTGACGCGCCCTGACGGG
CTTGTCTGCTCCCGGCATCCGCTTACAGACAAGCTGTGACCGTCTCCGGGAGCTGCATGTGTCAGAGGTT
TTCACCGTCATCACCGAAACGCGCGAGACGAAAGGGCCTCGTGATACGCCTATTTTTATAGGTTAATGTC
ATGATAATAATGGTTTCTTAGACGTCAGGTGGCACTTTTCGGGGAAATGTGCGCGGAACCCCTATTTGTT
TATTTTTCTAAATACATTCAAATATGTATCCGCTCATGAGACAATAACCCTGATAAATGCTTCAATAATA
TTGAAAAAGGAAGAGTATGAGTATTCAACATTTCCGTGTCGCCCTTATTCCCTTTTTTGCGGCATTTTGC
CTTCCTGTTTTTGCTCACCCAGAAACGCTGGTGAAAGTAAAAGATGCTGAAGATCAGTTGGGTGCACGAG
TGGGTTACATCGAACTGGATCTCAACAGCGGTAAGATCCTTGAGAGTTTTCGCCCCGAAGAACGTTTTCC
AATGATGAGCACTTTTAAAGTTCTGCTATGTGGCGCGGTATTATCCCGTATTGACGCCGGGCAAGAGCAA
CTCGGTCGCCGCATACACTATTCTCAGAATGACTTGGTTGAGTACTCACCAGTCACAGAAAAGCATCTTA
CGGATGGCATGACAGTAAGAGAATTATGCAGTGCTGCCATAACCATGAGTGATAACACTGCGGCCAACTT
ACTTCTGACAACGATCGGAGGACCGAAGGAGCTAACCGCTTTTTTGCACAACATGGGGGATCATGTAACT
CGCCTTGATCGTTGGGAACCGGAGCTGAATGAAGCCATACCAAACGACGAGCGTGACACCACGATGCCTG
TAGCAATGGCAACAACGTTGCGCAAACTATTAACTGGCGAACTACTTACTCTAGCTTCCCGGCAACAATT
AATAGACTGGATGGAGGCGGATAAAGTTGCAGGACCACTTCTGCGCTCGGCCCTTCCGGCTGGCTGGTTT
ATTGCTGATAAATCTGGAGCCGGTGAGCGTGGGTCTCGCGGTATCATTGCAGCACTGGGGCCAGATGGTA
AGCCCTCCCGTATCGTAGTTATCTACACGACGGGGAGTCAGGCAACTATGGATGAACGAAATAGACAGAT
CGCTGAGATAGGTGCCTCACTGATTAAGCATTGGTAACTGTCAGACCAAGTTTACTCATATATACTTTAG
ATTGATTTAAAACTTCATTTTTAATTTAAAAGGATCTAGGTGAAGATCCTTTTTGATAATCTCATGACCA
AAATCCCTTAACGTGAGTTTTCGTTCCACTGAGCGTCAGACCCCGTAGAAAAGATCAAAGGATCTTCTTG
AGATCCTTTTTTTCTGCGCGTAATCTGCTGCTTGCAAACAAAAAAACCACCGCTACCAGCGGTGGTTTGT
TTGCCGGATCAAGAGCTACCAACTCTTTTTCCGAAGGTAACTGGCTTCAGCAGAGCGCAGATACCAAATA
CTGTTCTTCTAGTGTAGCCGTAGTTAGGCCACCACTTCAAGAACTCTGTAGCACCGCCTACATACCTCGC
TCTGCTAATCCTGTTACCAGTGGCTGCTGCCAGTGGCGATAAGTCGTGTCTTACCGGGTTGGACTCAAGA
CGATAGTTACCGGATAAGGCGCAGCGGTCGGGCTGAACGGGGGGTTCGTGCACACAGCCCAGCTTGGAGC
GAACGACCTACACCGAACTGAGATACCTACAGCGTGAGCTATGAGAAAGCGCCACGCTTCCCGAAGGGAG
AAAGGCGGACAGGTATCCGGTAAGCGGCAGGGTCGGAACAGGAGAGCGCACGAGGGAGCTTCCAGGGGGA
AACGCCTGGTATCTTTATAGTCCTGTCGGGTTTCGCCACCTCTGACTTGAGCGTCGATTTTTGTGATGCT
CGTCAGGGGGGCGGAGCCTATGGAAAAACGCCAGCAACGCGGCCTTTTTACGGTTCCTGGCCTTTTGCTG
GCCTTTTGCTCACATGTTCTTTCCTGCGTTATCCCCTGATTCTGTGGATAACCGTATTACCGCCTTTGAG
TGAGCTGATACCGCTCGCCGCAGCCGAACGACCGAGCGCAGCGAGTCAGTGAGCGAGGAAGCGGAAGAGC
GCCCAATACGCAAACCGCCTCTCCCCGCGCGTTGGCCGATTCATTAATGCAGCTGTGGAATGTGTGTCAG
TTAGGGTGTGGAAAGTCCCCAGGCTCCCCAGCAGGCAGAAGTATGCAAAGCATGCATCTCAATTAGTCAG
CAACCAGGTGTGGAAAGTCCCCAGGCTCCCCAGCAGGCAGAAGTATGCAAAGCATGCATCTCAATTAGTC
AGCAACCATAGTCCCGCCCCTAACTCCGCCCATCCCGCCCCTAACTCCGCCCAGTTCCGCCCATTCTCCG
CCCCATGGCTGACTAATTTTTTTTATTTATGCAGAGGCCGAGGCCGCCTCGGCCTCTGAGCTATTCCAGA
AGTAGTGAGGAGGCTTTTTTGGAGGCCTAGGCTTTTGCAAAAAGCTTGGACACAAGACAGGCTTGCGAGA
TATGTTTGAGAATACCACTTTATCCCGCGTCAGGGAGAGGCAGTGCGTAAAAAGACGCGGACTCATGTGA
AATACTGGTTTTTAGTGCGCCAGATCTCTATAATCTCGCGCAACCTATTTTCCCCTCGAACACTTTTTAA
GCCGTAGATAAACAGGCTGGGACACTTCACATGAGCGAAAAATACATCGTCACCTGGGACATGTTGCAGA
TCCATGCACGTAAACTCGCAAGCCGACTGATGCCTTCTGAACAATGGAAAGGCATTATTGCCGTAAGCCG
TGGCGGTCTGTACCGGGTGCGTTACTGGCGCGTGAACTGGGTATTCGTCATGTCGATACCGTTTGTATTT
CCAGCTACGATCACGACAACCAGCGCGAGCTTAAAGTGCTGAAACGCGCAGAAGGCGATGGCGAAGGCTT
CATCGTTATTGATGACCTGGTGGATACCGGTGGTACTGCGGTTGCGATTCGTGAAATGTATCCAAAAGCG
CACTTTGTCACCATCTTCGCAAAACCGGCTGGTCGTCCGCTGGTTGATGACTATGTTGTTGATATCCCGC
AAGATACCTGGATTGAACAGCCGTGGGATATGGGCGTCGTATTCGTCCCGCCAATCTCCGGTCGCTAATC
TTTTCAACGCCTGGCACTGCCGGGCGTTGTTCTTTTTAACTTCAGGCGGGTTACAATAGTTTCCAGTAAG
TATTCTGGAGGCTGCATCCATGACACAGGCAAACCTGAGCGAAACCCTGTTCAAACCCCGCTTTAAACAT
CCTGAAACCTCGACGCTAGTCCGCCGCTTTAATCACGGCGCACAACCGCCTGTGCAGTCGGCCCTTGATG
GTAAAACCATCCCTCACTGGTATCGCATGATTAACCGTCTGATGTGGATCTGGCGCGGCATTGACCCACG
CGAAATCCTCGACGTCCAGGCACGTATTGTGATGAGCGATGCCGAACGTACCGACGATGATTTATACGAT
ACGGTGATTGGCTACCGTGGCGGCAACTGGATTTATGAGTGGGCCCCGGATCTTTGTGAAGGAACCTTAC
TTCTGTGGTGTGACATAATTGGACAAACTACCTACAGAGATTTAAAGCTCTAAGGTAAATATAAAATTTT
TAAGTGTATAATGTGTTAAACTACTGATTCTAATTGTTTGTGTATTTTAGATTCCAACCTATGGAACTGA
TGAATGGGAGCAGTGGTGGAATGCCTTTAATGAGGAAAACCTGTTTTGCTCAGAAGAAATGCCATCTAGT
GATGATGAGGCTACTGCTGACTCTCAACATTCTACTCCTCCAAAAAAGAAGAGAAAGGTAGAAGACCCCA
AGGACTTTCCTTCAGAATTGCTAAGTTTTTTGAGTCATGCTGTGTTTAGTAATAGAACTCTTGCTTGCTT
TGCTATTTACACCACAAAGGAAAAAGCTGCACTGCTATACAAGAAAATTATGGAAAAATATTCTGTAACC
TTTATAAGTAGGCATAACAGTTATAATCATAACATACTGTTTTTTCTTACTCCACACAGGCATAGAGTGT
CTGCTATTAATAACTATGCTCAAAAATTGTGTACCTTTAGCTTTTTAATTTGTAAAGGGGTTAATAAGGA
ATATTTGATGTATAGTGCCTTGACTAGAGATCATAATCAGCCATACCACATTTGTAGAGGTTTTACTTGC
TTTAAAAAACCTCCCACACCTCCCCCTGAACCTGAAACATAAAATGAATGCAATTGTTGTTGTTAACTTG
TTTATTGCAGCTTATAATGGTTACAAATAAAGCAATAGCATCACAAATTTCACAAATAAAGCATTTTTTT
CACTGCATTCTAGTTGTGGTTTGTCCAAACTCATCAATGTATCTTATCATGTCTGGATCAACTGGATAAC
TCAAGCTAACCAAAATCATCCCAAACTTCCCACCCCATACCCTATTACCACTGCCAATTACCTGTGGTTT
CATTTACTCTAAACCTGTGATTCCTCTGAATTATTTTCATTTTAAAGAAATTGTATTTGTTAAATATGTA
CTACAAACTTAGTAGTTGGAAGGGCTAATTCACTCCCAAAGAAGACAAGATATCCTTGATCTGTGGATCT
ACCACACACAAGGCTACTTCCCTGATTAGCAGAACTACACACCAGGGCCAGGGGTCAGATATCCACTGAC
CTTTGGATGGTGCTACAAGCTAGTACCAGTTGAGCCAGATAAGGTAGAAGAGGCCAATAAAGGAGAGAAC
ACCAGCTTGTTACACCCTGTGAGCCTGCATGGGATGGATGACCCGGAGAGAGAAGTGTTAGAGTGGAGGT
TTGACAGCCGCCTAGCATTTCATCACGTGGCCCGAGAGCTGCATCCGGAGTACTTCAAGAACTGCTGATA
TCGAGCTTGCTACAAGGGACTTTCCGCTGGGGACTTTCCAGGGAGGCGTGGCCTGGGCGGGACTGGGGAG
TGGCGAGCCCTCAGATCCTGCATATAAGCAGCTGCTTTTTGCCTGTACTGGGTCTCTCTGGTTAGACCAG
ATCTGAGCCTGGGAGCTCTCTGGCTAACTAGGGAACCCACTGCTTAAGCCTCAATAAAGCTTGCCTTGAG
TGCTTCAAGTAGTGTGTGCCCGTCTGTTGTGTGACTCTGGTAACTAGAGATCCCTCAGACCCTTTTAGTC
AGTGTGGAAAATCTCTAGCAGTGGCGCCCGAACAGGGACTTGAAAGCGAAAGGGAAACCAGAGGAGCTCT
CTCGACGCAGGACTCGGCTTGCTGAAGCGCGCACGGCAAGAGGCGAGGGGCGGCGACTGGTGAGTACGCC
AAAAATTTTGACTAGCGGAGGCTAGAAGGAGAGAGATGGGTGCGAGAGCGTCAGTATTAAGCGGGGGAGA
ATTAGATCGCGATGGGAAAAAATTCGGTTAAGGCCAGGGGGAAAGAAAAAATATAAATTAAAACATATAG
TATGGGCAAGCAGGGAGCTAGAACGATTCGCAGTTAATCCTGGCCTGTTAGAAACATCAGAAGGCTGTAG
ACAAATACTGGGACAGCTACAACCATCCCTTCAGACAGGATCAGAAGAACTTAGATCATTATATAATACA
GTAGCAACCCTCTATTGTGTGCATCAAAGGATAGAGATAAAAGACACCAAGGAAGCTTTAGACAAGATAG
AGGAAGAGCAAAACAAAAGTAAGACCACCGCACAGCAAGCGGCCGGCCGCTGATCTTCAGACCTGGAGGA
GGAGATATGAGGGACAATTGGAGAAGTGAATTATATAAATATAAAGTAGTAAAAATTGAACCATTAGGAG
TAGCACCCACCAAGGCAAAGAGAAGAGTGGTGCAGAGAGAAAAAAGAGCAGTGGGAATAGGAGCTTTGTT
CCTTGGGTTCTTGGGAGCAGCAGGAAGCACTATGGGCGCAGCGTCAATGACGCTGACGGTACAGGCCAGA
CAATTATTGTCTGGTATAGTGCAGCAGCAGAACAATTTGCTGAGGGCTATTGAGGCGCAACAGCATCTGT
TGCAACTCACAGTCTGGGGCATCAAGCAGCTCCAGGCAAGAATCCTGGCTGTGGAAAGATACCTAAAGGA
TCAACAGCTCCTGGGGATTTGGGGTTGCTCTGGAAAACTCATTTGCACCACTGCTGTGCCTTGGAATGCT
AGTTGGAGTAATAAATCTCTGGAACAGATTTGGAATCACACGACCTGGATGGAGTGGGACAGAGAAATTA
ACAATTACACAAGCTTAATACACTCCTTAATTGAAGAATCGCAAAACCAGCAAGAAAAGAATGAACAAGA
ATTATTGGAATTAGATAAATGGGCAAGTTTGTGGAATTGGTTTAACATAACAAATTGGCTGTGGTATATA
AAATTATTCATAATGATAGTAGGAGGCTTGGTAGGTTTAAGAATAGTTTTTGCTGTACTTTCTATAGTGA
ATAGAGTTAGGCAGGGATATTCACCATTATCGTTTCAGACCCACCTCCCAACCCCGAGGGGACCCGACAG
GCCCGAAGGAATAGAAGAAGAAGGTGGAGAGAGAGACAGAGACAGATCCATTCGATTAGTGAACGGATCT
CGACGGTATCGCCAAATGGCAGTATTCATCCACAATTTTAAAAGAAAAGGGGGGATTGGGGGGTACAGTG
CAGGGGAAAGAATAGTAGACATAATAGCAACAGACATACAAACTAAAGAATTACAAAAACAAATTACAAA
AATTCAAAATTTTCGGGTTTATTACAGGGACAGCAGAGATCCAGTTTGGATCGATAAGCTTGATATCGAA
TTCCTGCAGCCCCGATAAAATAAAAGATTTTATTTAGTCTCCAGAAAAAGGGGGGAATGAAAGACCCCAC
CTGTAGGTTTGGCAAGCTAGCTGCAGTAACGCCATTTTGCAAGGCATGGAAAAATACCAAACCAAGAATA
GAGAAGTTCAGATCAAGGGCGGGTACATGAAAATAGCTAACGTTGGGCCAAACAGGATATCTGCGGTGAG
CAGTTTCGGCCCCGGCCCGGGGCCAAGAACAGATGGTCACCGCAGTTTCGGCCCCGGCCCGAGGCCAAGA
ACAGATGGTCCCCAGATATGGCCCAACCCTCAGCAGTTTCTTAAGACCCATCAGATGTTTCCAGGCTCCC
CCAAGGACCTGAAATGACCCTGCGCCTTATTTGAATTAACCAATCAGCCTGCTTCTCGCTTCTGTTCGCG
CGCTTCTGCTTCCCGAGCTCTATAAAAGAGCTCACAACCCCTCACTCGGCGCGCCAGTCCTCCGACAGAC
TGAGTCGCCCGGGGGGGATCTGGAGCTCTCGAGAATTCTCACGCGTCGCCGCCACCATGAAGACAATTAT
CGCCCTCAGTTACATTTTTTGTCTTGTTTTTGCGGATTATAAAGATGACGATGATAAAGGATCCGCCCTC
AAAAAGCACCACGAAAACGAGATATCACATCACGCTAAAGAGATTGAACGGCTTCAAAAGGAAATTGAGC
GGCATAAGCAGTCCATAAAGAAACTGAAGCAAAGTGAGGACGATGACATGCTGGATGCGCCGACCGATCT
GCAGGTGACCAACGTGACCGATACCAGCATTACCGTGAGCTGGACCCCGCCGAGCGCGACCATTACCGGC
TATCGCATTACCTATACCCCGAGCAACGGCCCGGGCGAACCGAAAGAACTGACCGTGCCGCCGAGCAGCA
CCAGCGTGACCATTACCGGCCTGACCCCGGGCGTGGAATATGTGGTGAGCGTGTATGCGCTGAAAGATAA
CCAGGAAAGCCCGCCACTGGTGGGCACCCAGACCACCGGCGGCGGATCCATAGTGATTATAACGGTCGTT
GCGGCGGCTGTCATTATGGGGACGGCTGGCCTTTCTACCTACCTGTATAACCGCCAACGCAAGATAAAAA
AGTATAGGCTCCAACAGGCCCAAAAGGGGACTCCAATGAAGCCAAATACTCAGGCTACACCACCGTAAGA
TCCTTGACTTGCGGCCGCAACTCCCACCTGCAACATGCGTGACTGACTGAGGCCGCGACTCTAGAGTCGA
CCTGCAGGCATGCAAGCTTGATATCAAGCTTATCGATAATCAACCTCTGGATTACAAAATTTGTGAAAGA
TTGACTGGTATTCTTAACTATGTTGCTCCTTTTACGCTATGTGGATACGCTGCTTTAATGCCTTTGTATC
ATGCTATTGCTTCCCGTATGGCTTTCATTTTCTCCTCCTTGTATAAATCCTGGTTGCTGTCTCTTTATGA
GGAGTTGTGGCCCGTTGTCAGGCAACGTGGCGTGGTGTGCACTGTGTTTGCTGACGCAACCCCCACTGGT
TGGGGCATTGCCACCACCTGTCAGCTCCTTTCCGGGACTTTCGCTTTCCCCCTCCCTATTGCCACGGCGG
AACTCATCGCCGCCTGCCTTGCCCGCTGCTGGACAGGGGCTCGGCTGTTGGGCACTGACAATTCCGTGGT
GTTGTCGGGGAAATCATCGTCCTTTCCTTGGCTGCTCGCCTGTGTTGCCACCTGGATTCTGCGCGGGACG
TCCTTCTGCTACGTCCCTTCGGCCCTCAATCCAGCGGACCTTCCTTCCCGCGGCCTGCTGCCGGCTCTGC
GGCCTCTTCCGCGTCTTCGCCTTCGCCCTCAGACGAGTCGGATCTCCCTTTGGGCCGCCTCCCCGCAT
Features (pLannotate 1.2.2; 34 found; start..end, strand, type, name):
     38..106     +  CDS            nef (fragment): NEF_HV1Z2 - Experimental evidence at protein level: Swiss-Prot protein existence level 1. Extracellular Nef protein targets CD4(+) T-lymphocytes for apoptosis by interacting with CXCR4 surface receptors. From Human immunodeficiency virus type 1 group M subtype D (isolate Z2/CDC-Z34) (HIV-1).
    108..341     +  LTR            3' LTR (ΔU3): self-inactivating 3' long terminal repeat (LTR) from HIV-1
    366..384     -  promoter       SP6 promoter: promoter for bacteriophage SP6 RNA polymerase
    612..891     +  CDS            TcR (fragment): tetracycline efflux protein; tet; confers resistance to tetracycline
    892..940     -  misc_feature   bom (fragment): basis of mobility region from pBR322
   1042..1077    -  CDS            rop (fragment): Rop protein, which maintains plasmids at low copy number; rop
   1172..1276    +  promoter       AmpR promoter: bla
   1277..2137    +  CDS            AmpR: β-lactamase; bla; confers resistance to ampicillin, carbenicillin, and related antibiotics
   2308..2896    +  rep_origin     ori: high-copy-number ColE1/pMB1/pBR322/pUC origin of replication
   3079..3135    +  CDS            lacI (fragment): lac repressor; lacI; The lac repressor binds to the lac operator to inhibit transcription in E. coli. This inhibition can be relieved by adding lactose or isopropyl-β-D-thiogalactopyranoside (IPTG).
   3142..3471    +  promoter       SV40 promoter: SV40 enhancer and early promoter
   3671..3790    +  CDS            gpt (fragment): XGPT_ECOLI - Also known as gpp, gxu. Experimental evidence at protein level: Swiss-Prot protein existence level 1. Purine salvage pathway enzyme that catalyzes the transfer of the ribosyl-5-phosphate group from 5-phospho-alpha-D-ribose 1- diphosphate (PRPP) to the N9 position of the 6-oxopurines guanine and xanthine to form the corresponding ribonucleotides GMP (guanosine 5'- monophosphate) and XMP (xanthosine 5'-monophosphate), with the release of PPi. To a lesser extent, also acts on hypoxanthine (PubMed:9100006, PubMed:3886014). Does not ribophosphorylate adenine (PubMed:3886014). From Esch
   3790..4125    +  CDS            gpt (fragment): XGPT_ECOLI - Also known as gpp, gxu. Experimental evidence at protein level: Swiss-Prot protein existence level 1. Purine salvage pathway enzyme that catalyzes the transfer of the ribosyl-5-phosphate group from 5-phospho-alpha-D-ribose 1- diphosphate (PRPP) to the N9 position of the 6-oxopurines guanine and xanthine to form the corresponding ribonucleotides GMP (guanosine 5'- monophosphate) and XMP (xanthosine 5'-monophosphate), with the release of PPi. To a lesser extent, also acts on hypoxanthine (PubMed:9100006, PubMed:3886014). Does not ribophosphorylate adenine (PubMed:3886014). From Esch
   4220..4525    +  CDS            frsA (fragment): FRSA_ECOLI - Also known as yafA. Experimental evidence at protein level: Swiss-Prot protein existence level 1. Catalyzes the hydrolysis of esters (PubMed:15808744). Displays esterase activity toward pNP-butyrate (PubMed:15808744). May stimulate mixed-acid fermentation by acting as a fermentation/respiration switch that down-regulates respiration and up- regulates fermentation rates (PubMed:15169777). From Escherichia coli (strain K12).
   4529..4603    +  CDS            small t antigen (fragment): SV40 (simian virus 40) small t antigen
   4605..4670    +  intron         small t intron: SV40 (simian virus 40) small t antigen intron
   4800..4820    +  CDS            SV40 NLS: nuclear localization signal of SV40 (simian virus 40) large T antigen
   5139..5222    +  CDS            large T antigen (fragment): large T antigen from SV40 (simian virus 40)
   5245..5379    +  polyA_signal   SV40 poly(A) signal: SV40 polyadenylation signal
   5546..5875    +  CDS            nef (fragment): NEF_HV1BR - Experimental evidence at protein level: Swiss-Prot protein existence level 1. Extracellular Nef protein targets CD4(+) T-lymphocytes for apoptosis by interacting with CXCR4 surface receptors (PubMed:14990729). From Human immunodeficiency virus type 1 group M subtype B (isolate BRU/LAI) (HIV-1).
   5923..6180    +  LTR            5' LTR (truncated): truncated 5' long terminal repeat (LTR) from HIV-1
   6227..6352    +  misc_feature   HIV-1 Ψ: packaging signal of human immunodeficiency virus type 1
   6336..6674    +  CDS            HIV-1 gag (fragment): gag protein from human immunodeficiency virus 1; gag
   6849..7082    +  misc_feature   RRE: The Rev response element (RRE) of HIV-1 allows for Rev-dependent mRNA export from the nucleus to the cytoplasm.
   7459..7559    +  CDS            Rev (fragment): human immunodeficiency virus 1 (HIV-1) Rev protein; rev; enhances nuclear export of unspliced and incompletely spliced viral mRNAs
   7596..7713    +  misc_feature   cPPT/CTS: central polypurine tract and central termination sequence of HIV-1
   7750..7782    -  misc_feature   MCS (fragment): pBluescript multiple cloning site
   7866..8273    +  promoter       SFFV promoter: spleen focus-forming virus long terminal repeat (LTR) promoter
   8521..8787    +  CDS            FINC_PLEWA (fragment): Experimental evidence at transcript level: Swiss-Prot protein existence level 2. Fibronectins bind cell surfaces and various compounds including collagen, fibrin, heparin, DNA, and actin. Fibronectins are involved in cell adhesion, cell motility, opsonization, wound healing, and maintenance of cell shape. May be involved in osteoblast compaction (By similarity). From Pleurodeles waltl (Iberian ribbed newt).
   8830..8955    +  CDS            ICAM1 (fragment): ICAM1_HUMAN - Experimental evidence at protein level: Swiss-Prot protein existence level 1. (Microbial infection) Upon Kaposi's sarcoma-associated herpesvirus/HHV-8 infection, is degraded by viral E3 ubiquitin ligase MIR2, presumably to prevent lysis of infected cells by cytotoxic T- lymphocytes and NK cell. From Homo sapiens (Human).
   9019..9049    +  misc_feature   MCS (fragment): pUC18/19 multiple cloning site
   9050..9068    +  misc_feature   MCS (fragment): pBluescript multiple cloning site
   9068..9656    +  misc_feature   WPRE: woodchuck hepatitis virus posttranscriptional regulatory element
   9657..21      +  misc_feature   MCS (fragment) (across the origin): pBluescript multiple cloning site
