[The description below was written by a language model from this plasmid's Addgene catalogue record and pLannotate feature annotations shown in this document.]
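Description:
pHR-Flag-IF1-Fibcon-icam is a 9,658 nt lentiviral transfer plasmid built on the pHR backbone for expression of a synthetic cell adhesion molecule (synCAM) in mammalian cells. It is propagated in E. coli through a high-copy ColE1/pUC-type origin and selected with ampicillin via the bla gene. The backbone also carries remnants typical of older pHR vectors, including fragments of TcR, rop and bom, and an SV40 promoter–gpt cassette followed by SV40 small t intron and polyadenylation sequences. These lie outside the proviral region. No mammalian drug-selection marker or fluorescent reporter is annotated within the lentiviral cassette.

The proviral portion runs from a truncated HIV-1 5' LTR through the Ψ packaging signal with a partial gag sequence, the Rev response element and the cPPT/CTS, and ends in a self-inactivating ΔU3 3' LTR. Together these elements allow packaging of the genomic RNA when helper functions are supplied in trans, Rev-dependent nuclear export, efficient nuclear import, and integration without LTR-driven transcription. Inside this cassette an SFFV promoter drives the synthetic If1-Icam open reading frame, and a WPRE downstream enhances transcript expression.

According to the name and purpose field, the protein combines a Flag epitope tag, the IF1 interaction domain and the Fibcon domain with ICAM-1 sequence. The feature table detects only a fibronectin-like segment, consistent with Fibcon, and a short human ICAM1 fragment. The Flag and IF1 portions are not annotated, and the record does not say which part of ICAM-1 is retained. The construct belongs to a toolkit for programming multicellular assembly with engineered adhesion molecules.
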