Addgene plasmid #233076: pHR-Flag-IF1-Fibcon-icam
Purpose: expresses synCAM -IF1-fibcon - iCAM1
Depositing lab: Wendell Lim. Depositing organization: University of California, San Francisco (UCSF). Publication: Programming multicellular assembly with synthetic cell adhesion molecules. Stevens AJ, Harris AR, Gerdts J, Kim KH, Trentesaux C, Ramirez JT, McKeithan WL, Fattahi F, Klein OD, Fletcher DA, Lim WA. Nature. 2023 Feb;614(7946):144-152. doi: 10.1038/s41586-022-05622-z. Epub 2022 Dec 12. PubMed 36509107.
Backbone
  Vector backbone: pHR
  Backbone manufacturer: Lim Lab, Addgene 79121
  Vector type: Mammalian Expression, Lentiviral
Growth in bacteria
  Bacterial resistance: Ampicillin, 100 μg/mL
  Growth temperature: 37°C
  Growth strain: NEB Stable
  Copy number: High Copy
Gene/Insert
  Gene/Insert name: If1-Icam
  Species: Synthetic
Resource information
  A portion of this plasmid was derived from a plasmid made by: IF1 from Derek Woolfson's lab, Rhys et al. 2018 (https://doi.org/10.1038/s41467-018-06391-y). Fibcon from Karyn T O'Neil's lab, Jacobs et al. 2012 (https://doi.org/10.1093/protein/gzr064).
Terms and licenses: Academic/Nonprofit Terms; Industry Terms: Not Available to Industry
How to cite: pHR-Flag-IF1-Fibcon-icam was a gift from Wendell Lim (Addgene plasmid # 233076 ; http://n2t.net/addgene:233076 ; RRID:Addgene_233076)
